>Addgene plasmid #159070 | pMSR:MSMEG_0621:Dendra | addgene full sequence | sequence record 315457 | Addgene NGS Result
TGATAGAGTTTGTCCTCCCTATCAGTGATAGATAGGCTTAAGGAGTAATACGACTCACTATAGGGAGAAG
GAGGCCATTATGTCCCAGATCATGTACAACTACCCGGCGATGCTCGCGCACGCCGCGGAGATGAACACCT
ACTCCGGTGCGCTGCACGCCGTCGGCGCCGACATCGCCGCCGAGCAGCACGCGCTGGCGAGCGCCTGGCA
GGGCGACACCGGTATGACCTACCAGGCGTGGCAGGCCCAGTGGAACCAGGCCATGGAGGAACTCGTGCGT
GCCTACCGCGCGATGGCCACCACGCACGAGCAGAACACCATGGCGATGAGCGCGCGCGACCAGGCCGAAG
GCGCCAAGTGGGGAAAGCTTGGTGCGGCCGCGGGCAACACGCCTGGCATCAATCTGATCAAGGAGGACAT
GCGTGTCAAGGTGCATATGGAGGGCAACGTGAACGGTCACGCCTTCGTGATCGAGGGGGAGGGTAAGGGT
AAGCCTTACGAAGGGACCCAGACCGCCAACCTCACCGTCAAGGAGGGCGCCCCTCTCCCATTCTCGTACG
ATATCCTCACTACCGCGGTGCATTACGGGAACCGCGTGTTCACCAAGTACCCCGAGGATATCCCTGACTA
CTTCAAGCAGAGCTTCCCGGAGGGATACTCCTGGGAGCGGACGATGACCTTCGAAGACAAGGGTATCTGT
ACGATCCGCAGCGACATCTCGCTGGAAGGGGACTGTTTCTTCCAGAACGTCCGTTTCAAGGGGACCAACT
TTCCGCCGAACGGCCCGGTCATGCAGAAGAAGACCCTCAAGTGGGAGCCGAGCACGGAGAAGCTGCACGT
TCGGGACGGCCTCCTGGTCGGCAACATCAACATGGCGCTGCTGCTGGAAGGCGGCGGCCACTACCTATGC
GACTTCAAGACCACGTACAAAGCGAAGAAGGTCGTCCAGCTGCCCGACGCGCACTTCGTGGACCACCGCA
TCGAAATCCTGGGGAACGATTCGGACTACAACAAGGTCAAGTTGTACGAGCACGCTGTGGCACGCTATAG
CCCGCTCCCGTCGCAGGTCTGGTTCGAAGGCGGCGGCGGGGAGAACCTGTATTTCCAGGACTACAAGGAC
GACGACGACAAGTGATTTAAATAACCCCTTGGGGCCTCTAAACGGGTCTTGAGGGGTTTTTTGTTAACTA
GCGTACGATCGAATTCCTGCAGCTCACGGTAACTGATGCCGTATTTGCAGTACCAGCGTACGGCCCACAG
AATGATGTCACGCTGAAAATGCCGGCCTTTGAATGGGTTCATGTGCAGCTCCATCAGCAAAAGGGGATGA
TAAGTTTATCACCACCGACTATTTGCAACAGTGCCGTTGATCGTGCTATGATCGACTGATGTCATCAGCG
GTGGAGTGCAATGTCGTGCAATACGAATGGCGAAAAGCCGAGCTCATCGGTCAGCTTCTCAACCTTGGGG
TTACCCCCGGCGGTGTGCTGCTGGTCCACAGCTCCTTCCGTAGCGTCCGGCCCCTCGAAGATGGGCCACT
TGGACTGATCGAGGCCCTGCGTGCTACGCTGGGTCCGGGAGGGACGCTCGTCATGCCCTCGTGGTCAGGT
CTGGACGACGAGCCGTTCGATCCTGCCACGTCGCCCGTTACACCGGACCTTGGAGTTGTCTCTGACACAT
TCTGGCGCCTGCCAAATGTAAAGCGCAGCGCCCATCCATTTGCCTTTGCGGCAGCGGGGCCACAGGCAGA
GCAGATCATCTCTGATCCATTGCCCCTGCCACCTTACTCGCCTGCAAGCCCGGTCGCCCGTGTCCATGAA
CTCGATGGGCAGGTACTTCTCCTCGGCGTGGGACACGATGCCAACACGACGCTGCATCTTGCCGAGTTGA
TGGCAAAGGTTCCCTATGGGGTGCCGAGACACTGCACCATTCTTCAGGATGGCAAGTTGGTACGCGTCGA
TTATCTCGAGAATGACCACTGCTGTGAGCGCTTTGCCTTGGCGGACAGGTGGCTCAAGGAGAAGAGCCTT
CAGAAGGAAGGTCCAGTCGGTCATGCCTTTGCTCGGTTGATCCGCTCCCGCGACATTGTGGCGACAGCCC
TGGGTCAACTGGGCCGAGATCCGTTGATCTTCCTGCATCCGCCAGAGGCGGGATGCGAAGAATGCGATGC
CGCTCGCCAGTCGATTGGCTGAGCTCATGAGCGGAGAACGAGATGACGTTGGAGGGGCAAGGTCGCGCTG
ATTGCTGGGGCAACACGGGGGATCCACTAGTTCCATGAGCGTCAGACCCCGTAGAAAAGATCAAAGGATC
TTCTTGAGATCCTTTTTTTCTGCGCGTAATCTGCTGCTTGCAAACAAAAAAACCACCGCTACCAGCGGTG
GTTTGTTTGCCGGATCAAGAGCTACCAACTCTTTTTCCGAAGGTAACTGGCTTCAGCAGAGCGCAGATAC
CAAATACTGTCCTTCTAGTGTAGCCGTAGTTAGGCCACCACTTCAAGAACTCTGTAGCACCGCCTACATA
CCTCGCTCTGCTAATCCTGTTACCAGTGGCTGCTGCCAGTGGCGATAAGTCGTGTCTTACCGGGTTGGAC
TCAAGACGATAGTTACCGGATAAGGCGCAGCGGTCGGGCTGAACGGGGGGTTCGTGCACACAGCCCAGCT
TGGAGCGAACGACCTACACCGAACTGAGATACCTACAGCGTGAGCTATGAGAAAGCGCCACGCTTCCCGA
GGGGAGAAAGGCGGACAGGTATCCGGTAAGCGGCAGGGTCGGAACAGGAGAGCGCACGAGGGAGCTTCCA
GGGGGAAACGCCTGGTATCTTTATAGTCCTGTCGGGTTTCGCCACCTCTGACTTGAGCGTCGATTTTTGT
GATGCTCGTCAGGGGGGCGGAGCCTATGGAAAAACGCCAGCAACGCGGCCTTTTTACGGTTCCTGGCCTT
TTGCTGGCCTTTTGCTCACATGTTCTTTCCTGCGTTATCCCCTGATTCTGTGGATAACCGTATTACCGCC
TTTGAGTGAGCTGATACCGCTCGCCGCAGCCGAACGACCGAGCGCAACGCGTGCGGCCGCGGTACCCGGG
GATCCTCTAGAGTCGACCACCAAGGGCACCATCTCTGCTTGGGCCACCCCGTTGGCCGCAGCCAGCTCGC
TGAGAGCCGTGAACGACAGGGCGAACGCCAGCCCGCCGACGGCGAGGGTTCCGACCGCTGCAACTCCCGG
TGCAACCTTGTCCCGGTCTATTCTCTTCACTGCACCAGCTCCAATCTGGTGTGAATGCCCCTCGTCTGTT
CGCGCAGGCGGGGGGCTCTATTCGTTTGTCAGCATCGAAAGTAGCCAGATCAGGGATGCGTTGCAACCGC
GTATGCCCAGGTCAGAAGAGTCGCACAAGAGTTGCAGACCCCTGGAAAGAAAAATGGCCAGAGGGCGAAA
ACACCCTCTGACCAGCGGAGCGGGCGACGGGAATCGAACCCGCGTAGCTAGTTTGGAAGAATGGGTGTCT
GCCGACCACATATGGGCCGGTCAAGATAGGTTTTTACCCCCTCTCGGCTGCATCCTCTAAGTGGAAAGAA
ATTGCAGGTCGTAGAAGCGCGTTGAAGCCTGAGAGTTGCACAGGAGTTGCAACCCGGTAGCCTTGTTCAC
GACGAGAGGAGACCTAGTTGGCACGTCGCGGATGGGGATCGCTGAAGACTCAGCGCAGCGGGAGGATCCA
AGCCTCATACGTCAACCCGCAGGACGGTGTGAGGTACTACGCGCTGCAGACCTACGACAACAAGATGGAC
GCCGAAGCCTGGCTCGCGGGCGAGAAGCGGCTCATCGAGATGGAGACCTGGACCCCTCCACAGGACCGGG
CGAAGAAGGCAGCCGCCAGCGCCATCACGCTGGAGGAGTACACCCGGAAGTGGCTCGTGGAGCGCGACCT
CGCAGACGGCACCAGGGATCTGTACAGCGGGCACGCGGAGCGCCGCATCTACCCGGTGCTAGGTGAAGTG
GCGGTCACAGAGATGACGCCAGCTCTGGTGCGTGCGTGGTGGGCCGGGATGGGTAGGAAGCACCCGACTG
CCCGCCGGCATGCCTACAACGTCCTCCGGGCGGTGATGAACACAGCGGTCGAGGACAAGCTGATCGCAGA
GAACCCGTGCCGGATCGAGCAGAAGGCAGCCGATGAGCGCGACGTAGAGGCGCTGACGCCTGAGGAGCTG
GACATCGTCGCCGCTGAGATCTTCGAGCACTACCGGATCGCGGCATACATCCTGGCGTGGACGAGCCTCC
GGTTCGGAGAGCTGATCGAGCTTCGCCGCAAGGACATCGTGGACGACGGCATGACGATGAAGCTCCGGGT
GCGCCGTGGCGCTTCCCGCGTGGGGAACAAGATCGTCGTTGGCAACGCCAAGACCGTCCGGTCGAAGCGT
CCTGTGACGGTTCCGCCTCACGTCGCGGAGATGATCCGAGCGCACATGAAGGACCGTACGAAGATGAACA
AGGGCCCCGAGGCATTCCTGGTGACCACGACGCAGGGCAACCGGCTGTCGAAGTCCGCGTTCACCAAGTC
GCTGAAGCGTGGCTACGCCAAGATCGGTCGGCCGGAACTCCGCATCCACGACCTCCGCGCTGTCGGCGCT
ACGTTCGCCGCTCAGGCAGGTGCGACGACCAAGGAGCTGATGGCCCGTCTCGGTCACACGACTCCTAGGA
TGGCGATGAAGTACCAGATGGCGTCTGAGGCCCGCGACGAGGCTATCGCTGAGGCGATGTCCAAGCTGGC
CAAGACCTCCTGAAACGCAAAAAGCCCCCCTCCCAAGGACACTGAGTCCTAAAGAGGGGGGTTTCTTGTC
AGTACGCGAAGAACCACGCCTGGCCGCGAGCGCCAGCACCGCCGCTCTGTGCGGAGACCTGGGCACCAGC
CCCGCCGCCGCCAGGAGCATTGCCGTTCCCGCCAGAAATCTAGACGGTGACCACAACGCGCCCGCTTTGA
TCGGGGACGTCGAAATATTGGATCGTCGGCACCGTCACGGCCGTGGGAGGCGGCACGATCCGCGACGTGA
TGATCGGCCGCATCCCCACGGTGCTGCGCAGTGAGCTCTACGCCATCCCGGCGTTGATCTGTGCGTTCGC
ACGCACAGGCCCGGTGTGAGAAGGGTCTCTGACGAGCGGGAGAACTCCCTATCAG
Features (pLannotate 1.2.2; 14 found; start..end, strand, type, name):
     15..32      +  promoter       tight TRE promoter (fragment): Tet-responsive promoter PTight, consisting of seven tet operator sequences followed by the minimal CMV promoter
     46..64      +  promoter       T7 promoter: promoter for bacteriophage T7 RNA polymerase
     80..364     +  CDS            esxH: ESXH_MYCS2 - Experimental evidence at protein level: Swiss-Prot protein existence level 1. From Mycolicibacterium smegmatis (strain ATCC 700084 / mc(2)155) (Mycobacterium smegmatis).
    386..1072    +  CDS            Dendra2: Dendra2 is a photoconvertible green fluorescent protein published in 2006, derived from Dendronephthya sp.. It has high acid sensitivity.
   1112..1132    +  CDS            FLAG (fragment): FLAG® epitope tag, followed by an enterokinase cleavage site
   1141..1183    +  terminator     T7 terminator (fragment): transcription terminator for bacteriophage T7 RNA polymerase
   1389..2189    +  CDS            ApmR: aminoglycoside 3-N-acetyltransferase type IV ; aac(3)IV; confers resistance to apramycin (Paget and Davies, 1996)
   2256..2273    -  misc_feature   MCS (fragment): pBluescript multiple cloning site
   2314..2902    +  rep_origin     ori: high-copy-number ColE1/pMB1/pBR322/pUC origin of replication
   3070..3098    +  misc_feature   MCS (fragment): pUC18/19 multiple cloning site
   3658..4770    +  CDS            33: VINT_BPML5 - Also known as int. Protein inferred from homology: Swiss-Prot protein existence level 3. Integrase is necessary for integration of the phage into the host genome by site-specific recombination. From Mycobacterium phage L5 (Mycobacteriophage L5).
   4832..4936    -  CDS            32 (fragment): VG32_BPML5 - Protein predicted: Swiss-Prot protein existence level 4. From Mycobacterium phage L5 (Mycobacteriophage L5).
   4992..5096    +  CDS            Y4104_STRCO (fragment): Protein inferred from homology: Swiss-Prot protein existence level 3. From Streptomyces coelicolor (strain ATCC BAA-471 / A3(2) / M145).
   5154..8       +  promoter       tight TRE promoter (fragment) (across the origin): Tet-responsive promoter PTight, consisting of seven tet operator sequences followed by the minimal CMV promoter
