[The description below was written by a language model from this plasmid's Addgene catalogue record and pLannotate feature annotations shown in this document.]
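Description:
pMSR:MSMEG_0621:Dendra is a 5,165-nt bacterial expression plasmid built on the pMSR:Dendra backbone, designed to work both as a high-copy plasmid in E. coli and as a single-copy integrating vector in mycobacteria. It replicates in E. coli through a ColE1/pUC-type origin. Selection relies on an apramycin resistance gene, aac(3)IV, an aminoglycoside acetyltransferase marker that can be used in both hosts. For mycobacteria, the plasmid carries the integrase gene of mycobacteriophage L5 together with flanking phage sequence. This integrase mediates site-specific recombination into the chromosomal L5 attachment site, consistent with the catalogue description of an attL5 integrating vector. The attachment site itself is not separately annotated in the feature table.

The payload is the M. smegmatis open reading frame MSMEG_0621, which the annotation identifies as esxH, a small ESX-family protein. It was inserted by ligation-independent cloning. The gene is fused at its C terminus, through a Gly-Ala linker, to the photoconvertible green fluorescent protein Dendra2, followed by a single FLAG epitope. A T7 terminator fragment lies downstream of the fusion. Two promoters sit upstream of it. The first is the recorded pmycTetO promoter, a tet operator-containing mycobacterial promoter. Its operator sequences probably account for the short "tight TRE" fragment hits in the automated annotation, rather than any mammalian element being present. The second is a T7 promoter, which supports the stated purpose of T7-driven expression in E. coli.

The construct belongs to a systematic M. smegmatis resource collection. It is suited to localisation imaging, photoconversion-based tracking, and FLAG-based detection or pull-down of the tagged protein.
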