Addgene plasmid #159070: pMSR:MSMEG_0621:Dendra
Purpose: T7 expression of C-term fluorescent fusion in E. coli
Depositing lab: Keith Derbyshire & Joseph Wade. Depositing organization: Wadsworth Center, New York State Department of Health. Publication: A Mycobacterial Systems Resource for the Research Community. Judd JA, Canestrari J, Clark R, Joseph A, Lapierre P, Lasek-Nesselquist E, Mir M, Palumbo M, Smith C, Stone M, Upadhyay A, Wirth SE, Dedrick RM, Meier CG, Russell DA, Dills A, Dove E, Kester J, Wolf ID, Zhu J, Rubin ER, Fortune S, Hatfull GF, Gray TA, Wade JT, Derbyshire KM. mBio. 2021 Mar 2;12(2). pii: mBio.02401-20. doi: 10.1128/mBio.02401-20. PubMed 33653882.
Backbone
  Vector backbone: pMSR:Dendra
  Vector type: Bacterial Expression ; Integrating Mycobacterial Expression Vector attL5
Growth in bacteria
  Bacterial resistance: Apramycin, 25 μg/mL
  Growth temperature: 37°C
  Growth strain: DH5alpha
  Copy number: High Copy
Gene/Insert
  Gene/Insert name: MSMEG_0621
  Species: M. smegmatis
  Promoter: pmycTetO
  Tag / fusion protein: Gly-Ala Linker/Dendra2/1x Flag Tag (C terminal on insert)
  Cloning method: Ligation Independent Cloning
  Sequencing primers: 5′ TGATAGAGTTTGTCCTCCCTATCAG; 3′ TCCATATGCACCTTGACACG
Terms and licenses: Academic/Nonprofit Terms; Industry Terms: Not Available to Industry
Depositor comments: NCBI reference sequence: CP000480.1. 5' cloning site: Ase1, destroyed during cloning. 3' cloning site: HindIII, not destroyed during cloning
How to cite: pMSR:MSMEG_0621:Dendra was a gift from Keith Derbyshire & Joseph Wade (Addgene plasmid # 159070 ; http://n2t.net/addgene:159070 ; RRID:Addgene_159070)
