>Addgene plasmid #159070 | pMSR:MSMEG_0621:Dendra | depositor partial sequence | sequence record 307012 | insert sequence
ATGTCCCAGATCATGTACAACTACCCGGCGATGCTCGCGCACGCCGCGGAGATGAACACCTACTCCGGTG
CGCTGCACGCCGTCGGCGCCGACATCGCCGCCGAGCAGCACGCGCTGGCGAGCGCCTGGCAGGGCGACAC
CGGTATGACCTACCAGGCGTGGCAGGCCCAGTGGAACCAGGCCATGGAGGAACTCGTGCGTGCCTACCGC
GCGATGGCCACCACGCACGAGCAGAACACCATGGCGATGAGCGCGCGCGACCAGGCCGAAGGCGCCAAGT
GGGGA
